Addgene plasmid #189913: p667-UBC-CLK4-V5-miniTurbo_IDG-K
Purpose: Gateway destination clone of CLK4 (human) tagged with C-terminal V5-miniTurbo for generating protein-proximity networks using proximity-dependent biotinylation proteomics
Depositing lab: Ben Major. Depositing organization: Washington University in Saint Louis.
Backbone
  Vector backbone: pDest667
  Backbone manufacturer: PEL
  Backbone size w/o insert (bp): 9014
  Vector type: Mammalian Expression, Lentiviral ; Gateway Destination
  Selectable markers: Puromycin
Growth in bacteria
  Bacterial resistance: Ampicillin, 100 μg/mL
  Growth temperature: 30°C
  Growth strain: DH10B
  Copy number: Low Copy
Gene/Insert
  Gene/Insert name: CLK4 (alt names: CLK4-V5-miniTurbo; V5-miniTurbo)
  Species: H. sapiens (human)
  Entrez Gene: CLK4
  Promoter: Ubiquitin
  Tag / fusion protein: V5-miniTurbo (C terminal on insert)
  Cloning method: Gateway Cloning
  Sequencing primers: 5′ TGAAGCTCCGGTTTTGAACT; 3′ CATTTCCTCCCTCTGCTTCC
Terms and licenses: Academic/Nonprofit Terms; Industry Terms: Not Available to Industry
Depositor comments: These plasmids were generated as part of the Illuminating the Druggable Genome (IDG) program sponsored by the NIH Common Fund. The goal of this program is to identify, gather, and distribute information and resources for proteins that currently are not well-studied yet belong to commonly drug-targeted protein families: protein kinases, non-olfactory G-protein coupled receptors (GPCRs), and ion channels. The IDG program is designed to develop fundamental research tools for understudied proteins, elucidate their function, and disseminate the IDG-related resources and data to the greater scientific community. These lentiviral gateway destination plasmids were generated, as part of the Kinase-Data and Resource Generating Center (DRGC), using the single fragment or multisite gateway cloning technology. They were used for generating proteomics-based protein-interaction and protein-proximity networks that can be accessed through the kinase-DRGC website https://darkkinome.org/. Each plasmid has either an N- or C-terminal fusion protein (Flag/ V5/V5-miniTurbo/V5-TurboID/miniTurbo-V5/TurboID-V5) tagged understudied kinase driven under either a CMV or Ubiquitin (UBC) promoter. All inserts in the pENTR plasmids used to generate the deposited destination plasmids were end-sequenced and insert size validated prior to multi-site gateway cloning. The combined insert size of the single fragment or three fragment destination plasmids were confirmed by restriction digestion (BsrGI, and EcoRV for pDest667; BsrGI, EcoRV, and BstZ17I for pDest663; and BsrGI for pHAGE) and all plasmids were partially sequenced to ensure in-frame ORFs and fusion tags.
How to cite: p667-UBC-CLK4-V5-miniTurbo_IDG-K was a gift from Ben Major (Addgene plasmid # 189913 ; http://n2t.net/addgene:189913 ; RRID:Addgene_189913)
