[The description below was written by a language model from this plasmid's Addgene catalogue record and pLannotate feature annotations shown in this document.]
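Description:
p667-UBC-CLK4-V5-miniTurbo_IDG-K is a lentiviral mammalian expression clone built in the pDest667 Gateway destination backbone, carrying human CLK4 fused at its C terminus to V5-miniTurbo. The sequenced record is about 10.9 kb. In bacteria it is maintained through a ColE1/pUC-type origin with ampicillin selection via β-lactamase. The annotation calls this origin high-copy, whereas the catalogue lists the plasmid as low copy. An f1 origin, an SV40 origin and remnants of lac/lacZα cloning sequence with T3 and T7 promoters are also present in the backbone.

The transfer cassette has a third-generation-style layout. An RSV promoter drives a truncated HIV-1 5' LTR, followed by the Ψ packaging signal with a partial gag sequence, the RRE for Rev-dependent export of genomic RNA, and the cPPT/CTS. A second truncated LTR and an SV40 polyadenylation signal close the cassette. Between the LTRs, attB4, attB1 and attB2 sites mark the junctions left by multisite Gateway assembly of three modules: the human ubiquitin C promoter, the CLK4 open reading frame, and the tag module containing miniTurbo. The V5 epitope is stated in the catalogue but is not separately annotated in the feature table. A WPRE follows to enhance transcript expression, and a downstream PGK promoter drives puromycin N-acetyltransferase for selection of transduced cells.

CLK4 is a dual-specificity kinase that phosphorylates SR splicing proteins. miniTurbo is an engineered, truncated biotin ligase that biotinylates nearby proteins. The construct was made within a programme on understudied kinases to map CLK4 protein-proximity networks by proximity-dependent biotinylation proteomics.
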