Features (pLannotate 1.2.2; 31 found; start..end, strand, type, name):
     26..130     +  promoter       AmpR promoter: bla
    131..991     +  CDS            AmpR: β-lactamase; bla; confers resistance to ampicillin, carbenicillin, and related antibiotics
   1162..1750    +  rep_origin     ori: high-copy-number ColE1/pMB1/pBR322/pUC origin of replication
   1933..2025    +  CDS            lacI (fragment): lac repressor; lacI; The lac repressor binds to the lac operator to inhibit transcription in E. coli. This inhibition can be relieved by adding lactose or isopropyl-β-D-thiogalactopyranoside (IPTG).
   2038..2059    +  protein_bind   CAP binding site: CAP binding activates transcription in the presence of cAMP. E. coli catabolite activator protein
   2074..2104    +  promoter       lac promoter: promoter for the E. coli lac operon
   2108..2130    +  protein_bind   lac operator (fragment): The lac repressor binds to the lac operator to inhibit transcription in E. coli. This inhibition can be relieved by adding lactose or isopropyl-β-D-thiogalactopyranoside (IPTG). lac repressor encoded by lacI
   2173..2191    +  promoter       T3 promoter: promoter for bacteriophage T3 RNA polymerase
   2219..2445    +  promoter       RSV promoter: Rous sarcoma virus enhancer/promoter
   2446..2626    +  LTR            5' LTR (truncated): truncated 5' long terminal repeat (LTR) from HIV-1
   2673..2798    +  misc_feature   HIV-1 Ψ: packaging signal of human immunodeficiency virus type 1
   2782..3145    +  CDS            HIV-1 gag (fragment): gag protein from human immunodeficiency virus 1; gag
   3291..3524    +  misc_feature   RRE: The Rev response element (RRE) of HIV-1 allows for Rev-dependent mRNA export from the nucleus to the cytoplasm.
   3901..4001    +  CDS            Rev (fragment): human immunodeficiency virus 1 (HIV-1) Rev protein; rev; enhances nuclear export of unspliced and incompletely spliced viral mRNAs
   4020..4136    +  misc_feature   cPPT/CTS: central polypurine tract and central termination sequence of HIV-1
   4168..4188    +  protein_bind   attB4: mutant version of attB; core recombination site for the Gateway® BP reaction BP Clonase™
   4188..5399    +  promoter       UbC promoter: human ubiquitin C promoter
   5400..5424    +  protein_bind   attB1: mutant version of attB; recombination site for the Gateway® BP reaction BP Clonase™
   5433..6875    +  CDS            CLK4: CLK4_HUMAN - Experimental evidence at protein level: Swiss-Prot protein existence level 1. Dual specificity kinase acting on both serine/threonine and tyrosine-containing substrates. Phosphorylates serine- and arginine- rich (SR) proteins of the spliceosomal complex and may be a constituent of a network of regulatory mechanisms that enable SR proteins to control RNA splicing. Phosphorylates SRSF1 and SRSF3. Required for the regulation of alternative splicing of MAPT/TAU. Regulates the alternative splicing of tissue factor (F3) pre-mRNA in endothelial cells. From Homo sapiens (Human).
   6883..6903    -  protein_bind   attB2: mutant version of attB; core recombination site for the Gateway® BP reaction BP Clonase™
   6954..7724    +  CDS            miniTurbo: N-terminally truncated mutant of the E. coli biotin ligase BioID engineered for improved catalytic efficiency (Branon et al., 2018)
   7779..8367    +  misc_feature   WPRE: woodchuck hepatitis virus posttranscriptional regulatory element
   8381..8880    +  promoter       PGK promoter: mouse phosphoglycerate kinase 1 promoter
   8901..9500    +  CDS            PuroR: puromycin N-acetyltransferase; pac from Streptomyces alboniger; confers resistance to puromycin
   9568..9705    +  CDS            nef (fragment): NEF_HV1LA - Experimental evidence at protein level: Swiss-Prot protein existence level 1. Extracellular Nef protein targets CD4(+) T-lymphocytes for apoptosis by interacting with CXCR4 surface receptors. From Human immunodeficiency virus type 1 group M subtype B (isolate Lai) (HIV-1).
   9691..9871    +  LTR            5' LTR (truncated): truncated 5' long terminal repeat (LTR) from HIV-1
   9943..10064   +  polyA_signal   SV40 poly(A) signal: SV40 polyadenylation signal
  10104..10239   +  rep_origin     SV40 ori: SV40 origin of replication
  10260..10278   -  promoter       T7 promoter: promoter for bacteriophage T7 RNA polymerase
  10286..10441   +  CDS            lacZα (fragment): LacZα fragment of β-galactosidase; lacZ fragment
  10446..10874   +  rep_origin     f1 ori (sequence partly withheld): f1 bacteriophage origin of replication; arrow indicates direction of (+) strand synthesis
>Addgene plasmid #189913 | p667-UBC-CLK4-V5-miniTurbo_IDG-K | addgene full sequence | sequence record 374023 | Addgene NGS Result
AGGTGGCACTTTTCGGGGAAATGTGCGCGGAACCCCTATTTGTTTATTTTTCTAAATACATTCAAATATG
TATCCGCTCATGAGACAATAACCCTGATAAATGCTTCAATAATATTGAAAAAGGAAGAGTATGAGTATTC
AACATTTCCGTGTCGCCCTTATTCCCTTTTTTGCGGCATTTTGCCTTCCTGTTTTTGCTCACCCAGAAAC
GCTGGTGAAAGTAAAAGATGCTGAAGATCAGTTGGGTGCACGAGTGGGTTACATCGAACTGGATCTCAAC
AGCGGTAAGATCCTTGAGAGTTTTCGCCCCGAAGAACGTTTTCCAATGATGAGCACTTTTAAAGTTCTGC
TATGTGGCGCGGTATTATCCCGTATTGACGCCGGGCAAGAGCAACTCGGTCGCCGCATACACTATTCTCA
GAATGACTTGGTTGAGTACTCACCAGTCACAGAAAAGCATCTTACGGATGGCATGACAGTAAGAGAATTA
TGCAGTGCTGCCATAACCATGAGTGATAACACTGCGGCCAACTTACTTCTGACAACGATCGGAGGACCGA
AGGAGCTAACCGCTTTTTTGCACAACATGGGGGATCATGTAACTCGCCTTGATCGTTGGGAACCGGAGCT
GAATGAAGCCATACCAAACGACGAGCGTGACACCACGATGCCTGTAGCAATGGCAACAACGTTGCGCAAA
CTATTAACTGGCGAACTACTTACTCTAGCTTCCCGGCAACAATTAATAGACTGGATGGAGGCGGATAAAG
TTGCAGGACCACTTCTGCGCTCGGCCCTTCCGGCTGGCTGGTTTATTGCTGATAAATCTGGAGCCGGTGA
GCGTGGGTCTCGCGGTATCATTGCAGCACTGGGGCCAGATGGTAAGCCCTCCCGTATCGTAGTTATCTAC
ACGACGGGGAGTCAGGCAACTATGGATGAACGAAATAGACAGATCGCTGAGATAGGTGCCTCACTGATTA
AGCATTGGTAACTGTCAGACCAAGTTTACTCATATATACTTTAGATTGATTTAAAACTTCATTTTTAATT
TAAAAGGATCTAGGTGAAGATCCTTTTTGATAATCTCATGACCAAAATCCCTTAACGTGAGTTTTCGTTC
CACTGAGCGTCAGACCCCGTAGAAAAGATCAAAGGATCTTCTTGAGATCCTTTTTTTCTGCGCGTAATCT
GCTGCTTGCAAACAAAAAAACCACCGCTACCAGCGGTGGTTTGTTTGCCGGATCAAGAGCTACCAACTCT
TTTTCCGAAGGTAACTGGCTTCAGCAGAGCGCAGATACCAAATACTGTTCTTCTAGTGTAGCCGTAGTTA
GGCCACCACTTCAAGAACTCTGTAGCACCGCCTACATACCTCGCTCTGCTAATCCTGTTACCAGTGGCTG
CTGCCAGTGGCGATAAGTCGTGTCTTACCGGGTTGGACTCAAGACGATAGTTACCGGATAAGGCGCAGCG
GTCGGGCTGAACGGGGGGTTCGTGCACACAGCCCAGCTTGGAGCGAACGACCTACACCGAACTGAGATAC
CTACAGCGTGAGCTATGAGAAAGCGCCACGCTTCCCGAAGGGAGAAAGGTGGACAGGTATCCGGTAAGCG
GCAGGGTCGGAACAGGAGAGCGCACGAGGGAGCTTCCAGGGGGAAACGCCTGGTATCTTTATAGTCCTGT
CGGGTTTCGCCACCTCTGACTTGAGCGTCGATTTTTGTGATGCTCGTCAGGGGGGCGGAGCCTATGGAAA
AACGCCAGCAACGCGGCCTTTTTACGGTTCCTGGCCTTTTGCTGGCCTTTTGCTCACATGTTCTTTCCTG
CGTTATCCCCTGATTCTGTGGATAACCGTATTACCGCCTTTGAGTGAGCTGATACCGCTCGCCGCAGCCG
AACGACCGAGCGCAGCGAGTCAGTGAGCGAGGAAGCGGAAGAGCGCCCAATACGCAAACCGCCTCTCCCC
GCGCGTTGGCCGATTCATTAATGCAGCTGGCACGACAGGTTTCCCGACTGGAAAGCGGGCAGTGAGCGCA
ACGCAATTAATGTGAGTTAGCTCACTCATTAGGCACCCCAGGCTTTACACTTTATGCTTCCGGCTCGTAT
GTTGTGTGGAATTGTGAGCGGATAACAATTTCACACAGGAAACAGCTATGACCATGATTACGCCAAGCGC
GCAATTAACCCTCACTAAAGGGAACAAAAGCTGGAGCTGCAAGCTTAATGTAGTCTTATGCAATACTCTT
GTAGTCTTGCAACATGGTAACGATGAGTTAGCAACATGCCTTACAAGGAGAGAAAAAGCACCGTGCATGC
CGATTGGTGGAAGTAAGGTGGTACGATCGTGCCTTATTAGGAAGGCAACAGACGGGTCTGACATGGATTG
GACGAACCACTGAATTGCCGCATTGCAGAGATATTGTATTTAAGTGCCTAGCTCGATACATAAACGGGTC
TCTCTGGTTAGACCAGATCTGAGCCTGGGAGCTCTCTGGCTAACTAGGGAACCCACTGCTTAAGCCTCAA
TAAAGCTTGCCTTGAGTGCTTCAAGTAGTGTGTGCCCGTCTGTTGTGTGACTCTGGTAACTAGAGATCCC
TCAGACCCTTTTAGTCAGTGTGGAAAATCTCTAGCAGTGGCGCCCGAACAGGGACTTGAAAGCGAAAGGG
AAACCAGAGGAGCTCTCTCGACGCAGGACTCGGCTTGCTGAAGCGCGCACGGCAAGAGGCGAGGGGCGGC
GACTGGTGAGTACGCCAAAAATTTTGACTAGCGGAGGCTAGAAGGAGAGAGATGGGTGCGAGAGCGTCAG
TATTAAGCGGGGGAGAATTAGATCGCGATGGGAAAAAATTCGGTTAAGGCCAGGGGGAAAGAAAAAATAT
AAATTAAAACATATAGTATGGGCAAGCAGGGAGCTAGAACGATTCGCAGTTAATCCTGGCCTGTTAGAAA
CATCAGAAGGCTGTAGACAAATACTGGGACAGCTACAACCATCCCTTCAGACAGGATCAGAAGAACTTAG
ATCATTATATAATACAGTAGCAACCCTCTATTGTGTGCATCAAAGGATAGAGATAAAAGACACCAAGGAA
GCTTTAGACAAGATAGAGGAAGAGCAAAACAAAAGTAAGACCACCGCACAGCAAGCGGCCGCTGATCTTC
AGACCTGGAGGAGGAGATATGAGGGACAATTGGAGAAGTGAATTATATAAATATAAAGTAGTAAAAATTG
AACCATTAGGAGTAGCACCCACCAAGGCAAAGAGAAGAGTGGTGCAGAGAGAAAAAAGAGCAGTGGGAAT
AGGAGCTTTGTTCCTTGGGTTCTTGGGAGCAGCAGGAAGCACTATGGGCGCAGCGTCAATGACGCTGACG
GTACAGGCCAGACAATTATTGTCTGGTATAGTGCAGCAGCAGAACAATTTGCTGAGGGCTATTGAGGCGC
AACAGCATCTGTTGCAACTCACAGTCTGGGGCATCAAGCAGCTCCAGGCAAGAATCCTGGCTGTGGAAAG
ATACCTAAAGGATCAACAGCTCCTGGGGATTTGGGGTTGCTCTGGAAAACTCATTTGCACCACTGCTGTG
CCTTGGAATGCTAGTTGGAGTAATAAATCTCTGGAACAGATTTGGAATCACACGACCTGGATGGAGTGGG
ACAGAGAAATTAACAATTACACAAGCTTAATACACTCCTTAATTGAAGAATCGCAAAACCAGCAAGAAAA
GAATGAACAAGAATTATTGGAATTAGATAAATGGGCAAGTTTGTGGAATTGGTTTAACATAACAAATTGG
CTGTGGTATATAAAATTATTCATAATGATAGTAGGAGGCTTGGTAGGTTTAAGAATAGTTTTTGCTGTAC
TTTCTATAGTGAATAGAGTTAGGCAGGGATATTCACCATTATCGTTTCAGACCCACCTCCCAACCCCGAG
GGGACCCGACAGGCCCGAAGGAATAGAAGAAGAAGGTGGAGAGAGAGACAGAGACAGATCCATTCGATTA
GTGAACGGATCTCGACGGTATCGGTTAACTTTTAAAAGAAAAGGGGGGATTGGGGGGTACAGTGCAGGGG
AAAGAATAGTAGACATAATAGCAACAGACATACAAACTAAAGAATTACAAAAACAAATTACAAAATTCAA
AATTTTATCGTCCAGTGTGGTGGAATTCTGCAGATATCAACTTTGTATAGAAAAGTTGGCCTCCGCGCCG
GGTTTTGGCGCCTCCCGCGGGCGCCCCCCTCCTCACGGCGAGCGCTGCCACGTCAGACGAAGGGCGCAGC
GAGCGTCCTGATCCTTCCGCCCGGACGCTCAGGACAGCGGCCCGCTGCTCATAAGACTCGGCCTTAGAAC
CCCAGTATCAGCAGAAGGACATTTTAGGACGGGACTTGGGTGACTCTAGGGCACTGGTTTTCTTTCCAGA
GAGCGGAACAGGCGAGGAAAAGTAGTCCCTTCTCGGCGATTCTGCGGAGGGATCTCCGTGGGGCGGTGAA
CGCCGATGATTATATAAGGACGCGCCGGGTGTGGCACAGCTAGTTCCGTCGCAGCCGGGATTTGGGTCGC
GGTTCTTGTTTGTGGATCGCTGTGATCGTCACTTGGTGAGTAGCGGGCTGCTGGGCTGGCCGGGGCTTTC
GTGGCCGCCGGGCCGCTCGGTGGGACGGAAGCGTGTGGAGAGACCGCCAAGGGCTGTAGTCTGGGTCCGC
GAGCAAGGTTGCCCTGAACTGGGGGTTGGGGGGAGCGCAGCAAAATGGCGGCTGTTCCCGAGTCTTGAAT
GGAAGACGCTTGTGAGGCGGGCTGTGAGGTCGTTGAAACAAGGTGGGGGGCATGGTGGGCGGCAAGAACC
CAAGGTCTTGAGGCCTTCGCTAATGCGGGAAAGCTCTTATTCGGGTGAGATGGGCTGGGGCACCATCTGG
GGACCCTGACGTGAAGTTTGTCACTGACTGGAGAACTCGGTTTGTCGTCTGTTGCGGGGGCGGCAGTTAT
GGCGGTGCCGTTGGGCAGTGCACCCGTACCTTTGGGAGCGCGCGCCCTCGTCGTGTCGTGACGTCACCCG
TTCTGTTGGCTTATAATGCAGGGTGGGGCCACCTGCCGGTAGGTGTGCGGTAGGCTTTTCTCCGTCGCAG
GACGCAGGGTTCGGGCCTAGGGTAGGCTCTCCTGAATCGACAGGCGCCGGACCTCTGGTGAGGGGAGGGA
TAAGTGAGGCGTCAGTTTCTTTGGTCGGTTTTATGTACCTATCTTCTTAAGTAGCTGAAGCTCCGGTTTT
GAACTATGCGCTCGGGGTTGGCGAGTGTGTTTTGTGAAGTTTTTTAGGCACCTTTTGAAATGTAATCATT
TGGGTCAATATGTAATTTTCAGTGTTAGACTAGTAAATTGTCCGCTAAATTCTGGCCGTTTTTGGCTTTT
TTGTTAGACACAAGTTTGTACAAAAAAGCAGGCTTAGCCACCATGCGGCATTCCAAAAGAACTCACTGTC
CTGATTGGGATAGCAGAGAAAGCTGGGGACATGAAAGCTATCGTGGAAGTCACAAGCGGAAGAGGAGATC
TCATAGTAGCACACAAGAGAACAGGCATTGTAAACCACATCACCAGTTTAAAGAATCTGATTGTCATTAT
TTAGAAGCAAGGTCCTTGAATGAGCGAGATTATCGGGACCGGAGATACGTTGACGAATACAGGAATGACT
ACTGTGAAGGATATGTTCCTAGACATTATCACAGAGACATTGAAAGCGGGTATCGAATCCACTGCAGTAA
ATCTTCAGTCCGCAGCAGGAGAAGCAGTCCTAAAAGGAAGCGCAATAGACACTGTTCAAGTCATCAGTCA
CGTTCGAAGAGCCACCGAAGGAAAAGATCCAGGAGTATAGAGGATGATGAGGAGGGTCACCTGATCTGTC
AAAGTGGAGACGTTCTAAGAGCAAGATATGAAATCGTGGACACTTTGGGTGAAGGAGCCTTTGGCAAAGT
TGTAGAGTGCATTGATCATGGCATGGATGGCATGCATGTAGCAGTGAAAATCGTAAAAAATGTAGGCCGT
TACCGTGAAGCAGCTCGTTCAGAAATCCAAGTATTAGAGCACTTAAATAGTACTGATCCCAATAGTGTCT
TCCGATGTGTCCAGATGCTAGAATGGTTTGATCATCATGGTCATGTTTGTATTGTGTTTGAACTACTGGG
ACTTAGTACTTACGATTTCATTAAAGAAAACAGCTTTCTGCCATTTCAAATTGACCACATCAGGCAGATG
GCGTATCAGATCTGCCAGTCAATAAATTTTTTACATCATAATAAATTAACCCATACAGATCTGAAGCCTG
AAAATATTTTGTTTGTGAAGTCTGACTATGTAGTCAAATATAATTCTAAAATGAAACGTGATGAACGCAC
ACTGAAAAACACAGATATCAAAGTTGTTGACTTTGGAAGTGCAACGTATGATGATGAACATCACAGTACT
TTGGTGTCTACCCGGCACTACAGAGCTCCCGAGGTCATTTTGGCTTTAGGTTGGTCTCAGCCTTGTGATG
TTTGGAGCATAGGTTGCATTCTTATTGAATATTACCTTGGTTTCACAGTCTTTCAGACTCATGATAGTAA
AGAGCACCTGGCAATGATGGAACGAATATTAGGACCCATACCACAACACATGATTCAGAAAACAAGAAAA
CGCAAGTATTTTCACCATAACCAGCTAGATTGGGATGAACACAGTTCTGCTGGTAGATATGTTAGGAGAC
GCTGCAAACCGTTGAAGGAATTTATGCTTTGTCATGATGAAGAACATGAGAAACTGTTTGACCTGGTTCG
AAGAATGTTAGAATATGATCCAACTCAAAGAATTACCTTGGATGAAGCATTGCAGCATCCTTTCTTTGAC
TTATTAAAAAAGAAATCAAACCCAGCTTTCTTGTACAAAGTGGGCGGCAAGCCCATCCCCAACCCCCTGC
TGGGCCTGGACAGCACCGCTAGCATCCCGCTGCTGAACGCTAAACAGATTCTGGGACAGCTGGACGGCGG
GAGCGTGGCAGTCCTGCCTGTGGTCGACTCCACCAATCAGTACCTGCTGGATCGAATCGGCGAGCTGAAG
AGTGGGGATGCTTGCATTGCAGAATATCAGCAGGCAGGGAGAGGAAGCAGAGGGAGGAAATGGTTCTCTC
CTTTTGGAGCTAACCTGTACCTGAGTATGTTTTGGCGCCTGAAGCGGGGACCAGCAGCAATCGGCCTGGG
CCCGGTCATCGGAATTGTCATGGCAGAAGCGCTGCGAAAGCTGGGAGCAGACAAGGTGCGAGTCAAATGG
CCCAATGACCTGTATCTGCAGGATAGAAAGCTGGCAGGCATCCTGGTGGAGCTGGCCGGAATAACAGGCG
ATGCTGCACAGATCGTCATTGGCGCCGGGATTAACGTGGCTATGAGGCGCGTGGAGGAAAGCGTGGTCAA
TCAGGGCTGGATCACACTGCAGGAAGCAGGGATTAACCTGGACAGGAATACTCTGGCCGCTATGCTGATC
CGAGAGCTGCGGGCAGCCCTGGAACTGTTCGAGCAGGAAGGCCTGGCTCCATATCTGTCACGGTGGGAGA
AGCTGGATAACTTCATCAATAGACCCGTGAAGCTGATCATTGGGGACAAAGAGATTTTCGGGATTAGCCG
GGGGATTGATAAACAGGGAGCCCTGCTGCTGGAACAGGACGGAGTTATCAAACCCTGGATGGGCGGAGAA
ATCAGTCTGCGGTCTGCCGAAAAGTAAGCCAACTTTATTATACATAGTTGATATCCAGCACAGTGGCGGC
CGCTCGACAATCAACCTCTGGATTACAAAATTTGTGAAAGATTGACTGGTATTCTTAACTATGTTGCTCC
TTTTACGCTATGTGGATACGCTGCTTTAATGCCTTTGTATCATGCTATTGCTTCCCGTATGGCTTTCATT
TTCTCCTCCTTGTATAAATCCTGGTTGCTGTCTCTTTATGAGGAGTTGTGGCCCGTTGTCAGGCAACGTG
GCGTGGTGTGCACTGTGTTTGCTGACGCAACCCCCACTGGTTGGGGCATTGCCACCACCTGTCAGCTCCT
TTCCGGGACTTTCGCTTTCCCCCTCCCTATTGCCACGGCGGAACTCATCGCCGCCTGCCTTGCCCGCTGC
TGGACAGGGGCTCGGCTGTTGGGCACTGACAATTCCGTGGTGTTGTCGGGGAAGCTGACGTCCTTTCCAT
GGCTGCTCGCCTGTGTTGCCACCTGGATTCTGCGCGGGACGTCCTTCTGCTACGTCCCTTCGGCCCTCAA
TCCAGCGGACCTTCCTTCCCGCGGCCTGCTGCCGGCTCTGCGGCCTCTTCCGCGTCTTCGCCTTCGCCCT
CAGACGAGTCGGATCTCCCTTTGGGCCGCCTCCCCGCCTGGAATTCTACCGGGTAGGGGAGGCGCTTTTC
CCAAGGCAGTCTGGAGCATGCGCTTTAGCAGCCCCGCTGGGCACTTGGCGCTACACAAGTGGCCTCTGGC
CTCGCACACATTCCACATCCACCGGTAGGCGCCAACCGGCTCCGTTCTTTGGTGGCCCCTTCGCGCCACC
TTCTACTCCTCCCCTAGTCAGGAAGTTCCCCCCCGCCCCGCAGCTCGCGTCGTGCAGGACGTGACAAATG
GAAGTAGCACGTCTCACTAGTCTCGTGCAGATGGACAGCACCGCTGAGCAATGGAAGCGGGTAGGCCTTT
GGGGCAGCGGCCAATAGCAGCTTTGCTCCTTCGCTTTCTGGGCTCAGAGGCTGGGAAGGGGTGGGTCCGG
GGGCGGGCTCAGGGGCGGGCTCAGGGGCGGGGCGGGCGCCCGAAGGTCCTCCGGAGGCCCGGCATTCTGC
ACGCTTCAAAAGCGCACGTCTGCCGCGCTGTTCTCCTCTTCCTCATCTCCGGGCCTTTCGACCTGCAGCC
CAAGCTTACCATGACCGAGTACAAGCCCACGGTGCGCCTCGCCACCCGCGACGACGTCCCCAGGGCCGTA
CGCACCCTCGCCGCCGCGTTCGCCGACTACCCCGCCACGCGCCACACCGTCGATCCGGACCGCCACATCG
AGCGGGTCACCGAGCTGCAAGAACTCTTCCTCACGCGCGTCGGGCTCGACATCGGCAAGGTGTGGGTCGC
GGACGACGGCGCCGCGGTGGCGGTCTGGACCACGCCGGAGAGCGTCGAAGCGGGGGCGGTGTTCGCCGAG
ATCGGCCCGCGCATGGCCGAGTTGAGCGGTTCCCGGCTGGCCGCGCAGCAACAGATGGAAGGCCTCCTGG
CGCCGCACCGGCCCAAGGAGCCCGCGTGGTTCCTGGCCACCGTCGGCGTCTCGCCCGACCACCAGGGCAA
GGGTCTGGGCAGCGCCGTCGTGCTCCCCGGAGTGGAGGCGGCCGAGCGCGCCGGGGTGCCCGCCTTCCTG
GAGACCTCCGCGCCCCGCAACCTCCCCTTCTACGAGCGGCTCGGCTTCACCGTCACCGCCGACGTCGAGG
TGCCCGAAGGACCGCGCACCTGGTGCATGACCCGCAAGCCCGGTGCCTGACGCCCGCCCCACGACCCGCA
GCGCCCGACCGAAAGGAGCGCACGACCCCATGCATCTCGAGGGCCCGGTACCTTTAAGACCAATGACTTA
CAAGGCAGCTGTAGATCTTAGCCACTTTTTAAAAGAAAAGGGGGGACTGGAAGGGCTAGCTCACTCCCAA
CGAAGACAAGATCTGCTTTTTGCTTGTACTGGGTCTCTCTGGTTAGACCAGATCTGAGCCTGGGAGCTCT
CTGGCTAACTAGGGAACCCACTGCTTAAGCCTCAATAAAGCTTGCCTTGAGTGCTTCAAGTAGTGTGTGC
CCGTCTGTTGTGTGACTCTGGTAACTAGAGATCCCTCAGACCCTTTTAGTCAGTGTGGAAAATCTCTAGC
AGTAGTAGTTCATGTCATCTTATTATTCAGTATTTATAACTTGCAAAGAAATGAATATCAGAGAGTGAGA
GGAACTTGTTTATTGCAGCTTATAATGGTTACAAATAAAGCAATAGCATCACAAATTTCACAAATAAAGC
ATTTTTTTCACTGCATTCTAGTTGTGGTTTGTCCAAACTCATCAATGTATCTTATCATGTCTGGCTCTAG
CTATCCCGCCCCTAACTCCGCCCATCCCGCCCCTAACTCCGCCCAGTTCCGCCCATTCTCCGCCCCATGG
CTGACTAATTTTTTTTATTTATGCAGAGGCCGAGGCCGCCTCGGCCTCTGAGCTATTCCAGAAGTAGTGA
GGAGGCTTTTTTGGAGGCCTAGGGACGTACCCAATTCGCCCTATAGTGAGTCGTATTACGCGCGCTCACT
GGCCGTCGTTTTACAACGTCGTGACTGGGAAAACCCTGGCGTTACCCAACTTAATCGCCTTGCAGCACAT
CCCCCTTTCGCCAGCTGGCGTAATAGCGAAGAGGCCCGCACCGATCGCCCTTCCCAACAGTTGCGCAGCC
TGAATGGCGAATGGG
[124 nt withheld, positions 10446-10569]
C
[91 nt withheld, positions 10571-10661]
A
[49 nt withheld, positions 10663-10711]
CCTTTGACGTTGGAGTCCACGTTCTTT
[37 nt withheld, positions 10739-10775]
ACCCTATCTCGGTCTATTCTTTTGATTTATAAGGGATTTTGCCGATTTCGGCCTATTGGTTAAAAAATGA
GCTGATTTAACAAAAATTTAACGCGAATTTTAACAAAATATTAACGCTTACAATTT
